>Addgene plasmid #72072 | Dscaml1-Fc-His | depositor full sequence | sequence record 137337 | Full sequence
GTCGAGGTCTCGACGGTATCGATTGACATTGATTATTGACTAGCTAGTTATTAATAGTAATCAATTACGG
GGTCATTAGTTCATAGCCCATATATGGAGTTCCGCGTTACATAACTTACGGTAAATGGCCCGCCTGGCTG
ACCGCCCAACGACCCCCGCCCATTGACGTCAATAATGACGTATGTTCCCATAGTAACGCCAATAGGGACT
TTCCATTGACGTCAATGGGTGGAGTATTTACGGTAAACTGCCCACTTGGCAGTACATCAAGTGTATCATA
TGCCAAGTCCGCCCCCTATTGACGTCAATGACGGTAAATGGCCCGCCTGGCATTATGCCCAGTACATGAC
CTTACGGGACTTTCCTACTTGGCAGTACATCTACGTATTAGTCATCGCTATTACCATGGTGATGCGGTTT
TGGCAGTACACCAATGGGCGTGGATAGCGGTTTGACTCACGGGGATTTCCAAGTCTCCACCCCATTGACG
TCAATGGGAGTTTGTTTTGGCACCAAAATCAACGGGACTTTCCAAAATGTCGTAATAACCCCGCCCCGTT
GACGCAAATGGGCGGTAGGCGTGTACGGTGGGAGGTCTATATAAGCAGAGCTCGTTTAGTGAACCGTCAG
ATCGCCTGGAGACGCCATCCACGCTGTTTTGACCTCCATAGAAGACACCGGGACCGATCCAGCCTCCGCG
GCCGGGAACGGTGCATTGGAACGCGGATTCCCCGTGCCAAGAGTGACGTAAGTACCGCCTATAGACTCTA
TAGGCACACCCCTTTGGCTCTTATGCATGCTATACTGTTTTTGGCTTGGGGCCTATACACCCCCGCTTCC
ATATGCTATAGGTGATGGTATAGCTTAGCCTATAGGTGTGGGTTATTGACCATTATTGACCACTCCCCTA
TTGGTGACGATACTTTCCATTACTAATCCATAACATGGCTCTTTGCCACAACTATCTCTATTGGCTATAT
GCCAATACTCTGTCCTTCAGAGACTGACACGGACTCTGTATTTTTACAGGATGGGGTCCCATTTATTATT
TACAAATTCACATATACAACAACGCCGTCCCCCGTGCCCGCAGTTTTTATTAAACATAGCGTGGGATCTC
CACGCGAATCTCGGGTACGTGTTCCGGACATGGGCTCTTCTCCGGTAGCGGCGGAGCTTCCACATCCGAG
CCCTGGTCCCATGCCTCCAGCGGCTCATGGTCGCTCGGCAGCTCCTTGCTCCTAACAGTGGAGGCCAGAC
TTAGGCACAGCACAATGCCCACCACCACCAGTGTGCCGCACAAGGCCGTGGCGGTAGGGTATGTGTCTGA
AAATGAGCTCGGAGATTGGGCTCGCACCGCTGACGCAGATGGAAGACTTAAGGCAGCGGCAGAAGAAGAT
GCAGGCAGCTGAGTTGTTGTATTCTGATAAGAGTCAGAGGTAACTCCCGTTGCGGTGCTGTTAACGGTGG
AGGGCAGTGTAGTCTGAGCAGTACTCGTTGCTGCCGCGCGCGCCACCAGACATAATAGCTGACAGACTAA
CAGACTGTTCCTTTCCATGGGTCTTTTCTGCAGAAGCTTGAATTCTCGAGGATCCGCGGCCGCGCCACCA
TGTGGCTGGTAACTTTCCTCCTGCTCCTGGACTCTTTACACAAAGCCCGCCCCGAGGATGTCGGCACCAG
CCTCTACTTTGTAAATGACTCCCTGCAGCACGTGACCTTCTCCAGTTCTGTGGGTGTGGTGGTGCCCTGC
CCGGCAGCTGGATCCCCCAGTGCGGCTCTCCGATGGTACCTGGCCACGGGGGACGACATCTACGATGTGC
CACACATCCGGCACGTGCATGCCAACGGGACTCTGCAGCTCTTCCCTTTCTCCCCCTCCGCCTTCAATAG
CTTTATCCACGACAATGACTATTTCTGCACTGCAGAGAACGCAGCCGGCAAGATCCGGAGCCCTAACATT
CGCATCAAAGCAGTTTTCAGGGAACCCTACACCGTCCGGGTGGAGGATCAAAGGTCAATGCGTGGCAACG
TGGCTGTCTTTAAGTGCCTCATCCCCTCTTCAGTGCAGGAATACGTTAGCGTCGTGTCTTGGGAGAAAGA
CACGGTCTCCATCACTCCAGAAAACAGGTTTTTCATCACATCACATGGTGGACTGTACATCTCGGACGTG
CAGAAGGAAGATGCTCTCTCCACCTACCGCTGCATCACCCAGCACAAATACAGTGGGGAGACTCGTCAGA
GCAACGGAGCTCGGCTCTCTGTGACAGACCCTGCAGAGTCCATCCCTACCATCCTGGATGGCTTCCACTC
CCAGGAAGTGTGGACTGGCCACTCGGTAGAGCTGCCCTGTGCTGCTTCCGGCTACCCCATCCCTGCCATC
CGCTGGCTCAAAGATGGCAGACCCCTCCCTGCTGACAGCCGCTGGGCTAAGCGCATTACAGGGCTGACCA
TCAGTGACCTGCGCACTGAGGACAGCGGCACCTACATCTGTGAGGTCACCAACACCTTTGGGTCAGCAGA
GGCCAACGGCATCCTCACAGTCATTGACCCTCTTCATGTGACCCTGACACCAAAGAAGCTGAAGACGGGC
ATCGGGAGCACGGTCATCCTATCCTGCGCCCTCACAGGCTCCCCAGAGTTCACCATCCGTTGGTACCGCA
ACACAGAACTGGTGCTGCCGGGTGAGGCCATCTCCATCCGTGGGCTCAGCAATGAGACTCTGCTCATCTC
CTCGGCACAGAAGAGCCACTCGGGAGCCTACCAGTGCTTCGCCACCCGCAAGGCCCAGACAGCCCAGGAC
TTTGCCATCATTGTGCTGGAAGACGGCACGCCCCGCATCGTCTCATCCTTCAGCGAGAAGGTGGTCAACC
CTGGGGAGCAGTTCTCACTGATGTGTGCCGCCAAGGGCGCCCCGCCCCCCACGGTCACCTGGGCCCTGGA
CGACGAGCCCGTTGTGCGGGACGGAAGCCACCGCACCAACCAGTACACCATGTCCGACGGCACCACCATC
AGCCACATGAACGTCACGGGTCCCCAGATCCGGGATGGGGGCGTGTACCGGTGCACAGCGCGGAACTCGG
TGGGCAGTGCTGAATATCAGGCGCGAATAAACGTAAGAGGACCCCCCAGCATCCGGGCAATGAGGAACAT
CACGGCAGTCGCCGGGCGGGACACACTCATCAACTGCAGGGTCATTGGCTACCCCTACTACTCCATCAAG
TGGTACAAGGATGCCCTGCTGCTGCCCGATAACCACCGCCAGGTGGTGTTTGAGAATGGGACTCTCAAGC
TGACGGATGTGCAGAAGGGCATGGATGAGGGGGAATACCTGTGCAGTGTTCTCATCCAGCCACAGCTTTC
CATCAGCCAGAGTGTCCACGTGGCCGTCAAAGTGCCCCCTCTGATCCAGCCCTTCGAGTTCCCCCCTGCC
TCCATCGGCCAGCTGCTCTACATTCCCTGTGTGGTGTCCTCGGGGGACATGCCAATCCGCATCACCTGGA
GGAAGGACGGACAGGTGATCATCTCAGGCTCAGGCGTGACCATCGAGAGCAAGGAGTTCATGAGCTCCCT
GCAGATCTCCAGCGTCTCCCTCAAGCACAACGGCAACTACACTTGCATCGCCAGCAACGCAGCGGCCACT
GTGAGCAGGGAGCGCCAGCTCATCGTGCGTGTGCCCCCTCGATTTGTGGTGCAGCCCAATAACCAAGATG
GCATCTACGGCAAAGCTGGTGTGCTCAACTGCTCGGTAGATGGCTACCCACCACCCAAGGTGATGTGGAA
GCATGCCAAAGGGAGTGGGAACCCCCAGCAATATCACCCGGTGCCCCTCACTGGCCGCATCCAGATCCTA
CCCAACAGCTCCCTGCTGATACGCCACGTCCTGGAAGAGGACATCGGCTACTACCTCTGCCAGGCCAGCA
ACGGCGTGGGCACCGACATCAGCAAGGCCATGTTCCTCACCGTGAAAATCCCAGCAATGATCACATCTCA
CCCCAACACCACGATCGCCATCAAGGGCCACCCCAAGGAGCTGAACTGCACTGCGCGTGGCGAGCGGCCC
ATCATAATCCGCTGGGAGAAGGGGGACACAGTCATTGATCCCGACCGTGTCATGCGCTATGCCATTGCTA
CCAAGGACAATGGCGATGAAGTGGTCTCCACGCTTAAGCTCAAGCCAGCTGACCGTGGGGACTCCGTGTT
CTTCAGCTGCCATGCTATCAACTCATATGGAGAGGACCGAGGTTTGATCCAGCTCACTGTGCAAGAGCCC
CCTGACCCCCCAGAGCTAGAGATCCGGGAGGTGAAGGCCCGGAGCATGAACCTGCGCTGGACTCAGAGAT
TTGATGGAAACAGCATCATCACCGGCTTTGATATTGAATACAAGAACAAATCAGATTCCTGGGATTTTAA
GCAGTCCACACGCAACATCTCCCCAACTATCAACCAGGCGAACATCGTGGACTTACACCCTGCATCGGTG
TACAGCATCCGCATGTACTCCTTCAACAAGATCGGGCGCAGCGAGCCAAGCAAGGAGCTTACCATCAGTA
CGGAAGAGGCTGCTCCTGATGGGCCTCCCATGGATGTCACCTTGCAACCAGTGACTTCACAGAGCATCCA
GGTGACCTGGAAGGCACCAAAGAAGGAGCTGCAGAATGGAGTCATCAGGGGATACCAGATTGGCTACCGG
GAGAACAGCCCTGGCAGTAATGGGCAGTACAGCATTGTGGAAATGAAGGCGACGGGGGACAGTGAGGTCT
ACACCCTGGATAACCTCAAGAAGTTCGCTCAGTACGGCGTGGTGGTCCAAGCCTTCAACCGGGCAGGCAC
GGGGCCCTCATCTAGTGAGATCAATGCCACCACCTTGGAGGATGTGCCCAGCCAGCCTCCAGAGAATGTC
CGAGCTCTGTCCATCACTTCTGATGTGGCTGTCATCTCCTGGTCGGAGCCCCCACGAAGTACCCTCAATG
GTGTCCTCAAAGGCTACCGGGTCATCTTCTGGTCACTCTACGTTGATGGAGAGTGGGGCGAGATGCAGAA
TGTCACCACCACAAGGGAGCGAGTGGAGCTTCGCGGTATGGAGAAGTTCACCAACTACAGCGTCCAGGTG
CTCGCCTACACGCAGGCTGGGGATGGTGTGCGCAGCAGCGTGCTCTACATCCAGACCAAGGAAGATGTTC
CAGGCCCCCCTGCTGGCATCAAAGCTGTCCCTTCATCAGCTAGCAGTGTGGTCGTGTCCTGGCTGCCCCC
AACCAAGCCCAATGGGGTGATCCGCAAATACACCATCTTCTGTTCCAGCCCTGGGTCCGGTCAGCCGGCT
CCCAGCGAGTACGAGACCAGTCCTGAACAGCTCTTCTACCGGATCGCCCACCTGAACCGGGGACAGCAGT
ACTTGCTATGGGTGGCTGCGGTCACCTCTGCAGGCAGGGGGAACAGCAGCGAGAAGGTCACCATTGAACC
TGCTGGCAAGGCCCCAGCAAAGATCATCTCATTTGGAGGCACTGTAACAACACCCTGGATGAAAGATGTC
CGGCTGCCTTGCAATTCAGTAGGAGATCCAGCCCCGGCTGTGAAGTGGACCAAGGACAGTGAAGACTCAG
CAATCCCCGTGTCCTTGGATGGACACCGGCTTATCCACACAAACGGCACACTGCTGCTTCGTGCTGTGAA
GGCTGAAGACTCCGGCTATTATACCTGCACAGCCACCAACACTGGTGGCTTTGATACCATCATCGTCAAC
CTTCTGGTACAAGTTCCCCCGGACCAGCCCCGCCTCACTGTCTCCAAAACCTCTGCCTCTTCTATCACCC
TGACCTGGATTCCAGGAGACAATGGGGGCAGCTCCATCAGAGGCTTCGTGTTGCAATACTCTGTGGACAA
CAGCGAGGAGTGGAAGGATGTGTTCATCAGCTCTAGCGAGCGCTCCTTCAAGCTAGACAGCCTCAAGTGT
GGCACGTGGTACAAGGTGAAGCTGGCGGCCAAGAACAGTGTGGGCTCTGGGCGCATCAGCGAGATCATCG
AGGCCAAGACCCATGGGCGGGAGCCTTCCTTCAGCAAAGACCAACACCTCTTCACCCACATCAACTCCAC
ACATGCTCGGCTTAACCTGCAGGGCTGGAACAATGGAGGTTGTCCCATCACAGCCATTGTCCTGGAGTAC
CGGCCCAAGGGGACCTGGGCCTGGCAGGGCGTCCGAGCCAACAGCTCCACAGAGGTGTTTCTGACAGAAC
TTCGAGAGGCTACGTGGTATGAGCTACGCATGAGGGCTTGCAACAGCGCCGGCTGTGGCAACGAGACCGC
CCAGTTTGCCACCCTGGACTACGACGGCAGCACCATCCCACCCATCAAATCTGCTCAAGGAGAAGGCGAT
GACGTGAAGAAGACTAGTGACAAAACTCACACATGCCCACCGTGCCCAGCACCTGAACTCCTGGGGGGAC
CGTCAGTCTTCCTCTTCCCCCCAAAACCCAAGGACACCCTCATGATCTCCCGGACCCCTGAGGTCACATG
CGTGGTGGTGGACGTGAGCCACGAAGACCCTGAGGTCAAGTTCAACTGGTACGTGGACGGCGTGGAGGTG
CATAATGCCAAGACAAAGCCGCGGGAGGAGCAGTACAACAGCACGTACCGTGTGGTCAGCGTCCTCACCG
TCCTGCACCAGGACTGGCTGAATGGCAAGGAGTACAAGTGCAAGGTCTCCAACAAAGCCCTCCCAGCCCC
CATCGAGAAAACCATCTCCAAAGCCAAAGGGCAGCCCCGAGAACCACAGGTGTATACCCTGCCCCCATCC
CGGGATGAGCTGACCAAGAACCAGGTCAGCCTGACCTGCCTGGTCAAAGGCTTCTATCCCAGCGACATCG
CCGTGGAGTGGGAGAGCAATGGGCAGCCGGAGAACAACTACAAGACCACGCCTCCCGTGCTGGACTCCGA
CGGCTCCTTCTTCCTCTACAGCAAGCTCACCGTGGACAAGAGCAGGTGGCAGCAGGGGAACGTCTTCTCA
TGCTCCGTGATGCATGAGGCTCTGCACAACCACTACACGCAGAAGAGCCTCTCCCTGTCTCCGGGTAAAG
GCGGCCATCATCACCATCACCATTAATCTAGAGATCTTATTAAAGCAGAACTTGTTTATTGCAGCTTATA
ATGGTTACAAATAAAGCAATAGCATCACAAATTTCACAAATAAAGCATTTTTTTCACTGCATTCTAGTTG
TGGTTTGTCCAAACTCATCAATGTATCTTATCATGTCTGGTCGACTCTAGCTAGACTCTTCCGCTTCCTC
GCTCACTGACTCGCTGCGCTCGGTCGTTCGGCTGCGGCGAGCGGTATCAGCTCACTCAAAGGCGGTAATA
CGGTTATCCACAGAATCAGGGGATAACGCAGGAAAGAACATGTGAGCAAAAGGCCAGCAAAAGGCCAGGA
ACCGTAAAAAGGCCGCGTTGCTGGCGTTTTTCCATAGGCTCCGCCCCCCTGACGAGCATCACAAAAATCG
ACGCTCAAGTCAGAGGTGGCGAAACCCGACAGGACTATAAAGATACCAGGCGTTTCCCCCTGGAAGCTCC
CTCGTGCGCTCTCCTGTTCCGACCCTGCCGCTTACCGGATACCTGTCCGCCTTTCTCCCTTCGGGAAGCG
TGGCGCTTTCTCATAGCTCACGCTGTAGGTATCTCAGTTCGGTGTAGGTCGTTCGCTCCAAGCTGGGCTG
TGTGCACGAACCCCCCGTTCAGCCCGACCGCTGCGCCTTATCCGGTAACTATCGTCTTGAGTCCAACCCG
GTAAGACACGACTTATCGCCACTGGCAGCAGCCACTGGTAACAGGATTAGCAGAGCGAGGTATGTAGGCG
GTGCTACAGAGTTCTTGAAGTGGTGGCCTAACTACGGCTACACTAGAAGAACAGTATTTGGTATCTGCGC
TCTGCTGAAGCCAGTTACCTTCGGAAAAAGAGTTGGTAGCTCTTGATCCGGCAAACAAACCACCGCTGGT
AGCGGTGGTTTTTTTGTTTGCAAGCAGCAGATTACGCGCAGAAAAAAAGGATCTCAAGAAGATCCTTTGA
TCTTTTCTACGGGGTCTGACGCTCAGTGGAACGAAAACTCACGTTAAGGGATTTTGGTCATGAGATTATC
AAAAAGGATCTTCACCTAGATCCTTTTAAATTAAAAATGAAGTTTTAAATCAATCTAAAGTATATATGAG
TAAACTTGGTCTGACAGTTACCAATGCTTAATCAGTGAGGCACCTATCTCAGCGATCTGTCTATTTCGTT
CATCCATAGTTGCCTGACTCCCCGTCGTGTAGATAACTACGATACGGGAGGGCTTACCATCTGGCCCCAG
TGCTGCAATGATACCGCGAGACCCACGCTCACCGGCTCCAGATTTATCAGCAATAAACCAGCCAGCCGGA
AGGGCCGAGCGCAGAAGTGGTCCTGCAACTTTATCCGCCTCCATCCAGTCTATTAATTGTTGCCGGGAAG
CTAGAGTAAGTAGTTCGCCAGTTAATAGTTTGCGCAACGTTGTTGCCATTGCTACAGGCATCGTGGTGTC
ACGCTCGTCGTTTGGTATGGCTTCATTCAGCTCCGGTTCCCAACGATCAAGGCGAGTTACATGATCCCCC
ATGTTGTGCAAAAAAGCGGTTAGCTCCTTCGGTCCTCCGATCGTTGTCAGAAGTAAGTTGGCCGCAGTGT
TATCACTCATGGTTATGGCAGCACTGCATAATTCTCTTACTGTCATGCCATCCGTAAGATGCTTTTCTGT
GACTGGTGAGTACTCAACCAAGTCATTCTGAGAATAGTGTATGCGGCGACCGAGTTGCTCTTGCCCGGCG
TCAATACGGGATAATACCGCGCCACATAGCAGAACTTTAAAAGTGCTCATCATTGGAAAACGTTCTTCGG
GGCGAAAACTCTCAAGGATCTTACCGCTGTTGAGATCCAGTTCGATGTAACCCACTCGTGCACCCAACTG
ATCTTCAGCATCTTTTACTTTCACCAGCGTTTCTGGGTGAGCAAAAACAGGAAGGCAAAATGCCGCAAAA
AAGGGAATAAGGGCGACACGGAAATGTTGAATACTCATACTCTTCCTTTTTCAATATTATTGAAGCATTT
ATCAGGGTTATTGTCTCATGAGCGGATACATATTTGAATGTATTTAGAAAAATAAACAAATAGGGGTTCC
GCGCACATTTCCCCGAAAAGTGCCACCTGACGTCTAAGAAACCATTATTATCATGACATTAACCTATAAA
AATAGGCGTATCACGAGGCCCTTTCGTCTCGCGCGTTTCGGTGATGACGGTGAAAACCTCTGACACATGC
AGCTCCCGGAGGAATGTGTGTCAGTTAGGGTGTGGAAAGTCCCCAGGCTCCCCAGGCAGGCAGAAGTATG
CAAAGCATGCATCTCAATTAGTCAGCAACCAGGTGTGGAAAGTCCCCAGGCTCCCCAGCAGGCAGAAGTA
TGCAAAGCATGCATCTCAATTAGTCAGCAACCATAGTCCCGCCCCTAACTCCGCCCATCCCGCCCCTAAC
TCCGCCCAGTTCCGCCCATTCTCCGCCCCATGGCTGACTAATTTTTTTTATTTATGCAGAGGCCGAGGCC
GCCTCTGCCTCTGAGCTATTCCAGAAGTAGTGAGGAGGCTTTTTTGGAGGCCTAGGCTTTTGCAAAAAGC
TCCCGGGAGCTTGTATATCCATTTTCGTCCCGGAGACGGTCACAGCTTGTCTGTAAGCGGATGCCGGGAG
CAGACAAGCCCGTCAGGGCGCGTCAGCGGGTGTTGGCGGGTGTCGGGGCTGGCTTAACTATGCGGCATCA
GAGCAGATTGTACTGAGAGTGCACCATATGCGGTGTGAAATACCGCACAGATGCGTAAGGAGAAAATACC
GCATCAGGAAATTGTAAGCGTTAATATTTTGTTAAAATTCGCGTTAAATTTTTGTTAAATCAGCTCATTT
TTTAACCAATAGGCCGAAATCGGCAAAATCCCTTATAAATCAAAAGAATAGACCGAGATAGGGT
[37 nt withheld, positions 10005-10041]
AAAGAACGTGGACTCCAACGTCAAAGG
[49 nt withheld, positions 10069-10117]
T
[91 nt withheld, positions 10119-10209]
G
[124 nt withheld, positions 10211-10334]
CCATTCGCCATTCAGGCTGCGCAACTGTTGGGAAGGGCGATCGGTGCGGGCCTCTTCGCTATTACGCCAG
CTGGCGAAAGGGGGATGTGCTGCAAGGCGATTAAGTTGGGTAACGCCAGGGTTTTCCCAGTCACGACGTT
GTAAAACGACGGCCAGTGAATT
Features (pLannotate 1.2.2; 14 found; start..end, strand, type, name):
     25..408     +  enhancer       CMV enhancer: human cytomegalovirus immediate early enhancer
    410..609     +  promoter       CMV promoter: human cytomegalovirus (CMV) immediate early promoter
    748..1573    +  intron         CMV intron A: human cytomegalovirus intron A (Chapman et al., 1991)
   1610..6382    +  CDS            Dscaml1 (fragment): DSCL1_MOUSE - Experimental evidence at protein level: Swiss-Prot protein existence level 1. Cell adhesion molecule that plays a role in neuronal self- avoidance. Promotes repulsion between specific neuronal processes of either the same cell or the same subtype of cells. Promotes both isoneuronal self-avoidance for creating an orderly neurite arborization in retinal rod bipolar cells and heteroneuronal self-avoidance to maintain mosaic spacing between AII amacrine cells (PubMed:19945391). Adhesion molecule that promotes lamina-specific synaptic connections in the retina: expressed in specific s
   6380..7069    +  CDS            IGHG1 (fragment): IGHG1_HUMAN - Experimental evidence at protein level: Swiss-Prot protein existence level 1. Constant region of immunoglobulin heavy chains. Immunoglobulins, also known as antibodies, are membrane-bound or secreted glycoproteins produced by B lymphocytes. In the recognition phase of humoral immunity, the membrane-bound immunoglobulins serve as receptors which, upon binding of a specific antigen, trigger the clonal expansion and differentiation of B lymphocytes into immunoglobulins- secreting plasma cells. Secreted immunoglobulins mediate the effector phase of humoral immunity, which results in
   7119..7240    +  polyA_signal   SV40 poly(A) signal: SV40 polyadenylation signal
   7449..8037    -  rep_origin     ori: high-copy-number ColE1/pMB1/pBR322/pUC origin of replication
   8208..9068    -  CDS            AmpR: β-lactamase; bla; confers resistance to ampicillin, carbenicillin, and related antibiotics
   9069..9173    -  promoter       AmpR promoter: bla
   9268..9303    +  CDS            rop (fragment): Rop protein, which maintains plasmids at low copy number; rop
   9326..9656    +  promoter       SV40 promoter: SV40 enhancer and early promoter
   9779..9878    +  misc_feature   bom (fragment): basis of mobility region from pBR322
   9906..10334   -  rep_origin     f1 ori (sequence partly withheld): f1 bacteriophage origin of replication; arrow indicates direction of (+) strand synthesis
  10338..10495   -  CDS            lacZα (fragment): LacZα fragment of β-galactosidase; lacZ fragment
