[The description below was written by a language model from this plasmid's Addgene catalogue record and pLannotate feature annotations shown in this document.]
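Description:
Dscaml1-Fc-His is a mammalian expression plasmid of about 10.5 kb built on the pCMVi-SV40ori backbone. It is designed to produce the extracellular region of mouse Dscaml1 (Down syndrome cell adhesion molecule-like 1) as a tagged fusion protein. Expression is driven by the human cytomegalovirus immediate early enhancer and promoter followed by CMV intron A, an arrangement commonly used to boost transcript processing and expression levels. An SV40 polyadenylation signal terminates the transcript. The 4,773 bp Dscaml1 fragment sits between retained NotI and SpeI sites and reads directly into a backbone-encoded fragment of the human IgG1 heavy-chain constant region (Fc). The record states that a 6X histidine tag follows the Fc, although the tag is not annotated separately in the feature table.

For propagation in E. coli the plasmid carries a high-copy ColE1/pUC-type origin and the β-lactamase gene under its own promoter, giving ampicillin selection. An f1 origin and small remnants of rop, bom and lacZα are also present as backbone leftovers. No mammalian selection marker is annotated, which fits transient use. The annotated SV40 enhancer/early promoter region matches the "SV40ori" in the backbone name and normally contains the SV40 origin, which allows episomal amplification in cells expressing large T antigen.

Dscaml1 is an adhesion molecule involved in neuronal self-avoidance and lamina-specific connectivity in the retina. The Fc portion generally dimerises the ectodomain and, together with the His tag, provides handles for capture, purification and detection. The associated publication describes an extracellular biochemical screen for recognition proteins in the retina, and this construct fits that kind of ectodomain binding assay.
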