Addgene plasmid #72072: Dscaml1-Fc-His
Purpose: Expresses the extracellular region of the Dscaml1 protein, C-terminally fused to the Fc region of human IgG1 + 6X histidine tag.
Depositing lab: Woj Wojtowicz. Depositing organization: University of California, Berkeley. Publication: An extracellular biochemical screen reveals that FLRTs and Unc5s mediate neuronal subtype recognition in the retina. Visser JJ, Cheng Y, Perry SC, Chastain AB, Parsa B, Masri SS, Ray TA, Kay JN, Wojtowicz WM. Elife. 2015 Dec 3;4. pii: e08149. doi: 10.7554/eLife.08149. PubMed 26633812.
Backbone
  Vector backbone: pCMVi-SV40ori
  Vector type: Mammalian Expression
Growth in bacteria
  Bacterial resistance: Ampicillin, 100 μg/mL
  Growth temperature: 37°C
  Growth strain: DH5alpha
  Copy number: High Copy
Gene/Insert
  Gene/Insert name: Dscaml1 (alt names: Down syndrome cell adhesion molecule-like 1; NCBI gene ID 114873; Reference sequence NM_001081270.1)
  Species: M. musculus (mouse)
  Insert size (bp): 4773
  Entrez Gene: Dscaml1 (a.k.a. 4921507G06Rik, 4930435C18Rik, BB239540, mKIAA1132)
  Promoter: CMV
  Tag / fusion protein: Fc-His (C terminal on backbone)
  Cloning method: Restriction Enzyme; 5′ cloning site NotI (not destroyed); 3′ cloning site SpeI (not destroyed)
  Sequencing primers: 5′ GTCAGAGGTAACTCCCGTTGC; 3′ ATCATGAGGGTGTCCTTG
Terms and licenses: Academic/Nonprofit Terms; Industry Terms: Not Available to Industry
How to cite: Dscaml1-Fc-His was a gift from Woj Wojtowicz (Addgene plasmid # 72072 ; http://n2t.net/addgene:72072 ; RRID:Addgene_72072)
