>Addgene plasmid #72072 | Dscaml1-Fc-His | addgene partial sequence | sequence record 137335 | pMRB101-F 5'-aagatgcaggcagctgagtt-3'
ACGGTGGAGGGCAGTGTAGTCTGAGCAGTACTCGTTGCTGCCGCGCGCGCCACCAGACATAATAGCTGAC
AGACTAACAGACTGTTCCTTTCCATGGGTCTTTTCTGCAGAAGCTTGAATTCTCGAGGATCCGCGGCCGC
GCCACCATGTGGCTGGTAACTTTCCTCCTGCTCCTGGACTCTTTACACAAAGCCCGCCCCGAGGATGTCG
GCACCAGCCTCTACTTTGTAAATGACTCCCTGCAGCACGTGACCTTCTCCAGTTCTGTGGGTGTGGTGGT
GCCCTGCCCGGCAGCTGGATCCCCCAGTGCGGCTCTCCGATGGTACCTGGCCACGGGGGACGACATCTAC
GATGTGCCACACATCCGGCACGTGCATGCCAACGGGACTCTGCAGCTCTTCCCTTTCTCCCCCTCCGCCT
TCAATAGCTTTATCCACGACAATGACTATTTCTGCACTGCAGAGAACGCAGCCGGCAAGATCCGGAGCCC
TAACATTCGCATCAAAGCAGTTTTCAGGGAACCCTACACCGTCCGGGTGGAGGATCAAAGGTCAATGCGT
GGCAACGTGGCTGTCTTTAAGTGCCTCATCCCCTCTTCAGTGCAGGAATACGTTAGCGTCGTGTCTTGGG
AGAAAGACACGGTCTCCATCACTCCAGAAAACAGGTTTTTCATCACATCACATGGTGGACTGTACATCTC
GGACGTGCAGAAGGAAGATGCTCTCTCCACCTACCGCTGCATCACCCAGCACAAATACAGTGGGGAGACT
CGTCAGAGCAACGGAGCTCGGCTCTCTGTGACAGACCCTGCAGAGTCCATCCCTACCATCCTGGATGGCT
TCCACTCCCAG
