>Addgene plasmid #72072 | Dscaml1-Fc-His | addgene partial sequence | sequence record 137336 | SV40pA-R 5'-GAAATTTGTGATGCTATTGC-3'
ATAAGATCTCTAGATTAATGGTGATGGTGATGATGGCCGCCTTTACCCGGAGACAGGGAGAGGCTCTTCT
GCGTGTAGTGGTTGTGCAGAGCCTCATGCATCACGGAGCATGAGAAGACGTTCCCCTGCTGCCACCTGCT
CTTGTCCACGGTGAGCTTGCTGTAGAGGAAGAAGGAGCCGTCGGAGTCCAGCACGGGAGGCGTGGTCTTG
TAGTTGTTCTCCGGCTGCCCATTGCTCTCCCACTCCACGGCGATGTCGCTGGGATAGAAGCCTTTGACCA
GGCAGGTCAGGCTGACCTGGTTCTTGGTCAGCTCATCCCGGGATGGGGGCAGGGTATACACCTGTGGTTC
TCGGGGCTGCCCTTTGGCTTTGGAGATGGTTTTCTCGATGGGGGCTGGGAGGGCTTTGTTGGAGACCTTG
CACTTGTACTCCTTGCCATTCAGCCAGTCCTGGTGCAGGACGGTGAGGACGCTGACCACACGGTACGTGC
TGTTGTACTGCTCCTCCCGCGGCTTTGTCTTGGCATTATGCACCTCCACGCCGTCCACGTACCAGTTGAA
CTTGACCTCAGGGTCTTCGTGGCTCACGTCCACCACCACGCATGTGACCTCAGGGGTCCGGGAGATCATG
AGGGTGTCCTTGGGTTTTGGGGGGAAGAGGAAGACTGACGGTCCCCCCAGGAGTTCAGGTGCTGGGCACG
GTGGGCATGTGTGAGTTTTGTCACTAGTCTTCTTCACGTCATCGCCTTCTCCTTGAGCAGATTTGATGGG
TGGGATGGTGCTGCCGTCGTAGTCCAGG
